>Addgene plasmid #74414 | pRFP.mIKKε | depositor full sequence | sequence record 140322 | pRFP.mIKKε sequence 6756 bps
CGTTACATAACTTACGGTAAATGGCCCGCCTGGCTGACCGCCCAACGACCCCCGCCCATTGACGTCAATA
ATGACGTATGTTCCCATAGTAACGCCAATAGGGACTTTCCATTGACGTCAATGGGTGGAGTATTTACGGT
AAACTGCCCACTTGGCAGTACATCAAGTGTATCATATGCCAAGTACGCCCCCTATTGACGTCAATGACGG
TAAATGGCCCGCCTGGCATTATGCCCAGTACATGACCTTATGGGACTTTCCTACTTGGCAGTACATCTAC
GTATTAGTCATCGCTATTACCATGGTGATGCGGTTTTGGCAGTACATCAATGGGCGTGGATAGCGGTTTG
ACTCACGGGGATTTCCAAGTCTCCACCCCATTGACGTCAATGGGAGTTTGTTTTGGCACCAAAATCAACG
GGACTTTCCAAAATGTCGTAACAACTCCGCCCCATTGACGCAAATGGGCGGTAGGCGTGTACGGTGGGAG
GTCTATATAAGCAGAGCTGGTTTAGTGAACCGTCAGATCCGCTAGCGCTACCGGTCGCCACCATGGTGAG
CAAGGGCGAGGAGGATAACATGGCCATCATCAAGGAGTTCATGCGCTTCAAGGTGCACATGGAGGGCTCC
GTGAACGGCCACGAGTTCGAGATCGAGGGCGAGGGCGAGGGCCGCCCCTACGAGGGCACCCAGACCGCCA
AGCTGAAGGTGACCAAGGGTGGCCCCCTGCCCTTCGCCTGGGACATCCTGTCCCCTCAGTTCATGTACGG
CTCCAAGGCCTACGTGAAGCACCCCGCCGACATCCCCGACTACTTGAAGCTGTCCTTCCCCGAGGGCTTC
AAGTGGGAGCGCGTGATGAACTTCGAGGACGGCGGCGTGGTGACCGTGACCCAGGACTCCTCCCTGCAGG
ACGGCGAGTTCATCTACAAGGTGAAGCTGCGCGGCACCAACTTCCCCTCCGACGGCCCCGTAATGCAGAA
GAAGACCATGGGCTGGGAGGCCTCCTCCGAGCGGATGTACCCCGAGGACGGCGCCCTGAAGGGCGAGATC
AAGATGAGGCTGAAGCTGAAGGACGGCGGCCACTACGACGCCGAGGTCAAGACCACCTACATGGCCAAGA
AGCCCGTGCAGCTGCCCGGCGCCTACAAGACCGACATCAAGCTGGACATCACCTCCCACAACGAGGACTA
CACCATCGTGGAACAGTACGAGCGCGCCGAGGGCCGCCACTCCACCGGCGCCTCCGGACTCAGATCTATG
CAGAGTACCACTAACTACCTGTGGCATACTGATGACCTGCTAGGGCAGGGGGCCACTGCCAGTGTGTACA
AGGCCCGAAACAAGAAATCCGGGGAGGTGGTTGCTGTAAAGGTCTTCAACTCAGCCAGCTATCGGCGACC
TCCTGAGGTTCAGGTGAGGGAGTTTGAGGTCCTGCGGAGGCTGAATCACCAGAACATCGTGAAGCTATTC
GCAGTGGAGGAAACGGGAGGCAGCCGGCAGAAGGTGCTAATCATGGAGTACTGCTCCAGTGGGAGCCTGC
TGAGCGTGCTGGAAGACCCTGAGAACACGTTCGGGCTTTCTGAAGAGGAGTTCCTAGTGGTGCTGCGCTG
TGTGGTGGCTGGCATGAACCACCTGCGGGAGAATGGCATTGTCCATCGGGACATCAAACCTGGGAACATC
ATGCGCCTGGTGGGCGAGGAGGGGCAGAGCATCTATAAGCTGTCTGACTTCGGGGCTGCCCGCAAGCTGG
ACGATGATGAGAAGTTTGTTTCTGTCTATGGTACAGAGGAATACCTGCACCCTGACATGTATGAGCGTGC
AGTGCTGCGCAAACCCCAGCAAAAGGCATTTGGTGTGACTGTGGATCTCTGGAGTATTGGGGTGACCCTG
TACCACGCAGCCACAGGCAGTCTGCCCTTCATCCCCTTCGGTGGGCCCCGGCGCAACAAAGAGATCATGT
ACAGAATCACCACAGAGAAGCCAGCCGGGGCCATTTCAGGGACTCAGAAGCAGGAAAATGGTCCCTTGGA
GTGGAGCTACAGCCTCCCCATCACCTGTAGACTGTCCATGGGACTGCAGAACCAGCTGGTGCCCATCCTG
GCCAACATCCTGGAGGTGGAAGAGGATAAGTGCTGGGGCTTTGATCAGTTCTTCGCGGAGACCAGTGACA
TTCTGCAGCGAACGGTCATCCACGTCTTTTCCCTACCCCAGGCCGTTTTGCATCATGTCTACATCCACGC
CCACAACACGATTGCCATCTTTTTGGAGGCTGTATATGAGCAGACCAACGTGACCCCCAAACACCAGGAG
TACCTCTTCGAGGGTCACCCTTGTGTCCTTGAGCCAAGCCTCTCAGCCCAGCACATCGCCCACACAGCTG
CCAGCAGCCCTCTAACTCTGTTCAGCATGTCCAGCGACACACCTAAGGGGCTGGCCTTCAGGGACCCTGC
TCTGGATGTCCCAAAGTTCGTCCCTAAGGTTGACCTACAGGCCGATTACAGCACAGCTAAGGGGGTGCTG
GGCGCTGGCTACCAGGCCCTGTGGCTGGCGCGGGTCCTGCTGGATGGACAGGCGTTGATGCTTCGGGGGT
TACATTGGGTCCTGGAGGTGCTTCAGGACACGTGCCAGCAGACACTGGAGGTCACACGGACAGCCCTCCT
CTACCTCAGCAGCAGCCTGGGCACTGAAAGGTTCAGCAGTGGAGCGGGGATGCCTGACGTCCAGGAACGA
AAGGAGGCCACAGAGCTAAGAACCAGGCTGCAGACTCTCTCAGAGATCCTGTCTAAATGTTCCCACAATG
TCACAGAAACCCAAAGGAGCCTGAGCTGTCTGGGTGAAGAGCTTTTAAAGAACCGGGACCAGATTCATGA
GGATAACAAAAGTATCCAGAAGATTCAGTGTTGTTTGGACAAGATGCACTTCATCTACAAACAGTTCAAG
AAATCCAGGATGAGGCCAGGGCTCAGCTACAATGAGGAGCAGATCCACAAGCTGGATAAGGTAAATTTCA
GTCATCTAGCCAAGAGGCTGCTGCAGGTGTTCCAGGAGGAGTGTGTGCAGACGTATCAGGTGTCGCTGGT
CACACACGGCAAGCGGATGAGGCAGGTGCAGAGGGCCCAGAACCACCTGCATCTCATTGGCCACTCTGTG
GCCACCTGTAACTCGGAAGCCCGGGGAGCCCAGGAGAGTCTGAACAAGATCTTTGATCAGCTCCTTCTGG
ACAGAGCTTCCGAACAGGGAGCTGAGGTGTCACCGCAACCTATGGCTCCTCATCCCGGCCCTGATCCGAA
GGACCTGGTCTTCCACATGCAGGAGCTTTGTAAGAATTCTGCAGTCGACGGTACCGCGGGCCCGGGATCC
ACCGGATCTAGATAACTGATCATAATCAGCCATACCACATTTGTAGAGGTTTTACTTGCTTTAAAAAACC
TCCCACACCTCCCCCTGAACCTGAAACATAAAATGAATGCAATTGTTGTTGTTAACTTGTTTATTGCAGC
TTATAATGGTTACAAATAAAGCAATAGCATCACAAATTTCACAAATAAAGCATTTTTTTCACTGCATTCT
AGTTGTGGTTTGTCCAAACTCATCAATGTATCTTAACGCGTAAATTGTAAGCGTTAATATTTTGTTAAAA
TTCGCGTTAAATTTTTGTTAAATCAGCTCATTTTTTAACCAATAGGCCGAAATCGGCAAAATCCCTTATA
AATCAAAAGAATAGACCGAGATAGGGT
[37 nt withheld, positions 3738-3774]
AAAGAACGTGGACTCCAACGTCAAAGG
[49 nt withheld, positions 3802-3850]
T
[91 nt withheld, positions 3852-3942]
G
[124 nt withheld, positions 3944-4067]
CAGGTGGCACTTTTCGGGGAAATGTGCGCGGAACCCCTATTTGTTTATTTTTCTAAATACATTCAAATAT
GTATCCGCTCATGAGACAATAACCCTGATAAATGCTTCAATAATATTGAAAAAGGAAGAGTCCTGAGGCG
GAAAGAACCAGCTGTGGAATGTGTGTCAGTTAGGGTGTGGAAAGTCCCCAGGCTCCCCAGCAGGCAGAAG
TATGCAAAGCATGCATCTCAATTAGTCAGCAACCAGGTGTGGAAAGTCCCCAGGCTCCCCAGCAGGCAGA
AGTATGCAAAGCATGCATCTCAATTAGTCAGCAACCATAGTCCCGCCCCTAACTCCGCCCATCCCGCCCC
TAACTCCGCCCAGTTCCGCCCATTCTCCGCCCCATGGCTGACTAATTTTTTTTATTTATGCAGAGGCCGA
GGCCGCCTCGGCCTCTGAGCTATTCCAGAAGTAGTGAGGAGGCTTTTTTGGAGGCCTAGGCTTTTGCAAA
GATCGATCAAGAGACAGGATGAGGATCGTTTCGCATGATTGAACAAGATGGATTGCACGCAGGTTCTCCG
GCCGCTTGGGTGGAGAGGCTATTCGGCTATGACTGGGCACAACAGACAATCGGCTGCTCTGATGCCGCCG
TGTTCCGGCTGTCAGCGCAGGGGCGCCCGGTTCTTTTTGTCAAGACCGACCTGTCCGGTGCCCTGAATGA
ACTGCAAGACGAGGCAGCGCGGCTATCGTGGCTGGCCACGACGGGCGTTCCTTGCGCAGCTGTGCTCGAC
GTTGTCACTGAAGCGGGAAGGGACTGGCTGCTATTGGGCGAAGTGCCGGGGCAGGATCTCCTGTCATCTC
ACCTTGCTCCTGCCGAGAAAGTATCCATCATGGCTGATGCAATGCGGCGGCTGCATACGCTTGATCCGGC
TACCTGCCCATTCGACCACCAAGCGAAACATCGCATCGAGCGAGCACGTACTCGGATGGAAGCCGGTCTT
GTCGATCAGGATGATCTGGACGAAGAGCATCAGGGGCTCGCGCCAGCCGAACTGTTCGCCAGGCTCAAGG
CGAGCATGCCCGACGGCGAGGATCTCGTCGTGACCCATGGCGATGCCTGCTTGCCGAATATCATGGTGGA
AAATGGCCGCTTTTCTGGATTCATCGACTGTGGCCGGCTGGGTGTGGCGGACCGCTATCAGGACATAGCG
TTGGCTACCCGTGATATTGCTGAAGAGCTTGGCGGCGAATGGGCTGACCGCTTCCTCGTGCTTTACGGTA
TCGCCGCTCCCGATTCGCAGCGCATCGCCTTCTATCGCCTTCTTGACGAGTTCTTCTGAGCGGGACTCTG
GGGTTCGAAATGACCGACCAAGCGACGCCCAACCTGCCATCACGAGATTTCGATTCCACCGCCGCCTTCT
ATGAAAGGTTGGGCTTCGGAATCGTTTTCCGGGACGCCGGCTGGATGATCCTCCAGCGCGGGGATCTCAT
GCTGGAGTTCTTCGCCCACCCTAGGGGGAGGCTAACTGAAACACGGAAGGAGACAATACCGGAAGGAACC
CGCGCTATGACGGCAATAAAAAGACAGAATAAAACGCACGGTGTTGGGTCGTTTGTTCATAAACGCGGGG
TTCGGTCCCAGGGCTGGCACTCTGTCGATACCCCACCGAGACCCCATTGGGGCCAATACGCCCGCGTTTC
TTCCTTTTCCCCACCCCACCCCCCAAGTTCGGGTGAAGGCCCAGGGCTCGCAGCCAACGTCGGGGCGGCA
GGCCCTGCCATAGCCTCAGGTTACTCATATATACTTTAGATTGATTTAAAACTTCATTTTTAATTTAAAA
GGATCTAGGTGAAGATCCTTTTTGATAATCTCATGACCAAAATCCCTTAACGTGAGTTTTCGTTCCACTG
AGCGTCAGACCCCGTAGAAAAGATCAAAGGATCTTCTTGAGATCCTTTTTTTCTGCGCGTAATCTGCTGC
TTGCAAACAAAAAAACCACCGCTACCAGCGGTGGTTTGTTTGCCGGATCAAGAGCTACCAACTCTTTTTC
CGAAGGTAACTGGCTTCAGCAGAGCGCAGATACCAAATACTGTCCTTCTAGTGTAGCCGTAGTTAGGCCA
CCACTTCAAGAACTCTGTAGCACCGCCTACATACCTCGCTCTGCTAATCCTGTTACCAGTGGCTGCTGCC
AGTGGCGATAAGTCGTGTCTTACCGGGTTGGACTCAAGACGATAGTTACCGGATAAGGCGCAGCGGTCGG
GCTGAACGGGGGGTTCGTGCACACAGCCCAGCTTGGAGCGAACGACCTACACCGAACTGAGATACCTACA
GCGTGAGCTATGAGAAAGCGCCACGCTTCCCGAAGGGAGAAAGGCGGACAGGTATCCGGTAAGCGGCAGG
GTCGGAACAGGAGAGCGCACGAGGGAGCTTCCAGGGGGAAACGCCTGGTATCTTTATAGTCCTGTCGGGT
TTCGCCACCTCTGACTTGAGCGTCGATTTTTGTGATGCTCGTCAGGGGGGCGGAGCCTATGGAAAAACGC
CAGCAACGCGGCCTTTTTACGGTTCCTGGCCTTTTGCTGGCCTTTTGCTCACATGTTCTTTCCTGCGTTA
TCCCCTGATTCTGTGGATAACCGTATTACCGCCATGCATTAGTTATTAATAGTAATCAATTACGGGGTCA
TTAGTTCATAGCCCATATATGGAGTTCCG
Features (pLannotate 1.2.2; 16 found; start..end, strand, type, name):
      1..304     +  enhancer       CMV enhancer: human cytomegalovirus immediate early enhancer
    305..508     +  promoter       CMV promoter: human cytomegalovirus (CMV) immediate early promoter
    553..1242    +  CDS            mRFP1.2: mRFP1.2 is a basic (constitutively fluorescent) red fluorescent protein, derived from Discosoma sp..
   1258..3327    +  CDS            Ikbke: IKKE_MOUSE - Also known as Ikke, Ikki. Experimental evidence at protein level: Swiss-Prot protein existence level 1. Serine/threonine kinase that plays an essential role in regulating inflammatory responses to viral infection, through the activation of the type I IFN, NF-kappa-B and STAT signaling. Also involved in TNFA and inflammatory cytokines, like Interleukin-1, signaling. Following activation of viral RNA sensors, such as RIG-I- like receptors, associates with DDX3X and phosphorylates interferon regulatory factors (IRFs), IRF3 and IRF7, as well as DDX3X. This activity allows subsequent h
   3324..3360    +  misc_feature   MCS (fragment): multiple cloning site
   3377..3461    +  CDS            large T antigen (fragment): large T antigen from SV40 (simian virus 40)
   3484..3605    +  polyA_signal   SV40 poly(A) signal: SV40 polyadenylation signal
   3639..4067    -  rep_origin     f1 ori (sequence partly withheld): f1 bacteriophage origin of replication; arrow indicates direction of (+) strand synthesis
   4094..4198    +  promoter       AmpR promoter: bla
   4200..4557    +  promoter       SV40 promoter: SV40 enhancer and early promoter
   4592..5386    +  CDS            NeoR/KanR: aminoglycoside phosphotransferase from Tn5; aph(3')-II (or nptII); confers resistance to neomycin, kanamycin, and G418 (Geneticin®)
   5407..5559    +  CDS            ble (fragment): BLE_KLEPN - Experimental evidence at protein level: Swiss-Prot protein existence level 1. Binding protein with a strong affinity to the bleomycin family of antibiotics. Binds to CL990; an antimitotic-antibiotic compound. From Klebsiella pneumoniae.
   5618..5665    +  polyA_signal   HSV TK poly(A) signal: herpes simplex virus thymidine kinase polyadenylation signal (Cole and Stacy, 1985)
   5756..5772    -  polyA_signal   bGH poly(A) signal (fragment): bovine growth hormone polyadenylation signal
   5994..6582    +  rep_origin     ori: high-copy-number ColE1/pMB1/pBR322/pUC origin of replication
   6697..6756    +  enhancer       CMV enhancer (fragment): human cytomegalovirus immediate early enhancer
