[The description below was written by a language model from this plasmid's Addgene catalogue record and pLannotate feature annotations shown in this document.]
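Description:
pRFP.mIKKε is a mammalian expression plasmid built on the pRFP.C1 backbone, a C1-style fusion vector in which a gene of interest is cloned downstream of a red fluorescent protein. It is propagated in E. coli from a high-copy ColE1/pUC-type origin and also carries an f1 phage origin. A single NeoR/KanR (Tn5 aminoglycoside phosphotransferase) gene serves both hosts. A bacterial bla-type promoter drives it for kanamycin selection in bacteria, and the adjacent SV40 enhancer/early promoter drives it for G418 selection in mammalian cells, with an HSV TK polyadenylation signal terminating the cassette. The short annotated fragments of ble, bGH poly(A) and SV40 large T antigen appear to be backbone remnants or partial matches rather than functional elements.

The payload is the mouse Ikbke coding sequence (IKKε, also called IKK-i), inserted between the BglII and EcoRI sites of the multiple cloning site, both of which are retained. It lies directly downstream of an RFP annotated as mRFP1.2, a monomeric Discosoma-derived red fluorescent protein, which the record lists as an N-terminal tag on the kinase. The human cytomegalovirus immediate early enhancer and promoter drive transcription of this RFP-IKKε fusion, and an SV40 poly(A) signal terminates it.

IKKε is a serine/threonine kinase that phosphorylates IRF3 and IRF7 and feeds into type I interferon, NF-κB and STAT signalling. The stated purpose of the construct is to express mouse RFP-IKKε in mammalian cells. The red tag allows transfected cells and the fusion protein to be followed by fluorescence, and G418 selection offers a route to stable lines.
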