Addgene plasmid #74414: pRFP.mIKKε
Purpose: Expresses mouse RFP-IKKε in mammalian cells
Depositing lab: Georgios Stathopoulos. Depositing organization: University of Patras.
Backbone
  Vector backbone: pRFP.C1
  Vector type: Mammalian Expression
  Selectable markers: Neomycin (select with G418)
Growth in bacteria
  Bacterial resistance: Kanamycin, 50 μg/mL
  Growth temperature: 37°C
  Growth strain: DH5alpha
  Copy number: High Copy
Gene/Insert
  Gene/Insert name: mouse IKKε
  Species: M. musculus (mouse)
  Entrez Gene: Ikbke (a.k.a. IKK-E, IKK-i, IKKepsilon, Ikki)
  Promoter: CMV
  Tag / fusion protein: RFP (N terminal on insert)
  Cloning method: Restriction Enzyme; 5′ cloning site BglII (not destroyed); 3′ cloning site EcoRI (not destroyed)
  Sequencing primers: 5′ gaacgcgccgagggccgccactc
Terms and licenses: Academic/Nonprofit Terms; Industry Terms: Not Available to Industry
How to cite: pRFP.mIKKε was a gift from Georgios Stathopoulos (Addgene plasmid # 74414 ; http://n2t.net/addgene:74414 ; RRID:Addgene_74414)
