>Addgene plasmid #74414 | pRFP.mIKKε | addgene partial sequence | sequence record 142485 | mCherry-F 5'-ccccgtaatgcagaagaaga-3'
ATGTACCCCGAGGACGGCGCCCTGAAGGGCGAGATCAAGATGAGGCTGAAGCTGAAGGACGGCGGCCACT
ACGACGCCGAGGTCAAGACCACCTACATGGCCAAGAAGCCCGTGCAGCTGCCCGGCGCCTACAAGACCGA
CATCAAGCTGGACATCACCTCCCACAACGAGGACTACACCATCGTGGAACAGTACGAGCGCGCCGAGGGC
CGCCACTCCACCGGCGCCTCCGGACTCAGATCTATGCAGAGTACCACTAACTACCTGTGGCATACTGATG
ACCTGCTAGGGCAGGGGGCCACTGCCAGTGTGTACAAGGCCCGAAACAAGAAATCCGGGGAGGTGGTTGC
TGTAAAGGTCTTCAACTCAGCCAGCTATCGGCGACCTCCTGAGGTTCAGGTGAGGGAGTTTGAGGTCCTG
CGGAGGCTGAATCACCAGAACATCGTGAAGCTATTCGCAGTGGAGGAAACGGGAGGCAGCCGGCAGAAGG
TGCTAATCATGGAGTACTGCTCCAGTGGGAGCCTGCTGAGCGTGCTGGAAGACCCTGAGAACACGTTCGG
GCTTTCTGAAGAGGAGTTCCTAGTGGTGCTGCGCTGTGTGGTGGCTGGCATGAACCACCTGCGGGAGAAT
GGCATTGTCCATCGGGACATCAAACCTGGGAACATCATGCGCCTGGTGGGCGAGGAGGGGCAGAGCATCT
ATAAGCTGTCTGACTTCGGGGCTGCCCGCAAGCTGGACGATGATGAGAAGTTTGTTTCTGTCTATGGTAC
AGAGGAATACCTGCACCCTGACATGTATGAGCGTGCAGTGCTGCGCAAACCCCAGCAAAAGGCATTTGGT
GTGACTGTGGATCTCTGGAGTATTGGGGTGACCCTGTACCACGCAGC
