>Addgene plasmid #74414 | pRFP.mIKKε | addgene partial sequence | sequence record 142486 | SV40pA-R 5'-GAAATTTGTGATGCTATTGC-3'
ACAACAACAATTGCATTCATTTTATGTTTCAGGTTCAGGGGGAGGTGTGGGAGGTTTTTTAAAGCAAGTA
AAACCTCTACAAATGTGGTATGGCTGATTATGATCAGTTATCTAGATCCGGTGGATCCCGGGCCCGCGGT
ACCGTCGACTGCAGAATTCTTACAAAGCTCCTGCATGTGGAAGACCAGGTCCTTCGGATCAGGGCCGGGA
TGAGGAGCCATAGGTTGCGGTGACACCTCAGCTCCCTGTTCGGAAGCTCTGTCCAGAAGGAGCTGATCAA
AGATCTTGTTCAGACTCTCCTGGGCTCCCCGGGCTTCCGAGTTACAGGTGGCCACAGAGTGGCCAATGAG
ATGCAGGTGGTTCTGGGCCCTCTGCACCTGCCTCATCCGCTTGCCGTGTGTGACCAGCGACACCTGATAC
GTCTGCACACACTCCTCCTGGAACACCTGCAGCAGCCTCTTGGCTAGATGACTGAAATTTACCTTATCCA
GCTTGTGGATCTGCTCCTCATTGTAGCTGAGCCCTGGCCTCATCCTGGATTTCTTGAACTGTTTGTAGAT
GAAGTGCATCTTGTCCAAACAACACTGAATCTTCTGGATACTTTTGTTATCCTCATGAATCTGGTCCCGG
TTCTTTAAAAGCTCTTCACCCAGACAGCTCAGGCTCCTTTGGGTTTCTGTGACATTGTGGGAACATTTAG
ACAGGATCTCTGAGAGAGTCTGCAGCCTGGTTCTTAGCTCTGTGGCCTCCTTTCGTTCCTGGACGTCAGG
CATCCCCGCTCCACTGCTGAACCTTTCAGTGCCCAGGCTGCTGCTGAGGTAGAGGAGGGCTGTC
